>Addgene plasmid #19065 | pLenti PGK Blast DEST (w524-1) | addgene full sequence | sequence record 492727 | Addgene Long Read Sequencing Result
AGGTGGCACTTTTCGGGGAAATGTGCGCGGAACCCCTATTTGTTTATTTTTCTAAATACATTCAAATATG
TATCCGCTCATGAGACAATAACCCTGATAAATGCTTCAATAATATTGAAAAAGGAAGAGTATGAGTATTC
AACATTTCCGTGTCGCCCTTATTCCCTTTTTTGCGGCATTTTGCCTTCCTGTTTTTGCTCACCCAGAAAC
GCTGGTGAAAGTAAAAGATGCTGAAGATCAGTTGGGTGCACGAGTGGGTTACATCGAACTGGATCTCAAC
AGCGGTAAGATCCTTGAGAGTTTTCGCCCCGAAGAACGTTTTCCAATGATGAGCACTTTTAAAGTTCTGC
TATGTGGCGCGGTATTATCCCGTATTGACGCCGGGCAAGAGCAACTCGGTCGCCGCATACACTATTCTCA
GAATGACTTGGTTGAGTACTCACCAGTCACAGAAAAGCATCTTACGGATGGCATGACAGTAAGAGAATTA
TGCAGTGCTGCCATAACCATGAGTGATAACACTGCGGCCAACTTACTTCTGACAACGATCGGAGGACCGA
AGGAGCTAACCGCTTTTTTGCACAACATGGGGGATCATGTAACTCGCCTTGATCGTTGGGAACCGGAGCT
GAATGAAGCCATACCAAACGACGAGCGTGACACCACGATGCCTGTAGCAATGGCAACAACGTTGCGCAAA
CTATTAACTGGCGAACTACTTACTCTAGCTTCCCGGCAACAATTAATAGACTGGATGGAGGCGGATAAAG
TTGCAGGACCACTTCTGCGCTCGGCCCTTCCGGCTGGCTGGTTTATTGCTGATAAATCTGGAGCCGGTGA
GCGTGGGTCTCGCGGTATCATTGCAGCACTGGGGCCAGATGGTAAGCCCTCCCGTATCGTAGTTATCTAC
ACGACGGGGAGTCAGGCAACTATGGATGAACGAAATAGACAGATCGCTGAGATAGGTGCCTCACTGATTA
AGCATTGGTAACTGTCAGACCAAGTTTACTCATATATACTTTAGATTGATTTAAAACTTCATTTTTAATT
TAAAAGGATCTAGGTGAAGATCCTTTTTGATAATCTCATGACCAAAATCCCTTAACGTGAGTTTTCGTTC
CACTGAGCGTCAGACCCCGTAGAAAAGATCAAAGGATCTTCTTGAGATCCTTTTTTTCTGCGCGTAATCT
GCTGCTTGCAAACAAAAAAACCACCGCTACCAGCGGTGGTTTGTTTGCCGGATCAAGAGCTACCAACTCT
TTTTCCGAAGGTAACTGGCTTCAGCAGAGCGCAGATACCAAATACTGTTCTTCTAGTGTAGCCGTAGTTA
GGCCACCACTTCAAGAACTCTGTAGCACCGCCTACATACCTCGCTCTGCTAATCCTGTTACCAGTGGCTG
CTGCCAGTGGCGATAAGTCGTGTCTTACCGGGTTGGACTCAAGACGATAGTTACCGGATAAGGCGCAGCG
GTCGGGCTGAACGGGGGGTTCGTGCACACAGCCCAGCTTGGAGCGAACGACCTACACCGAACTGAGATAC
CTACAGCGTGAGCTATGAGAAAGCGCCACGCTTCCCGAAGGGAGAAAGGCGGACAGGTATCCGGTAAGCG
GCAGGGTCGGAACAGGAGAGCGCACGAGGGAGCTTCCAGGGGGAAACGCCTGGTATCTTTATAGTCCTGT
CGGGTTTCGCCACCTCTGACTTGAGCGTCGATTTTTGTGATGCTCGTCAGGGGGGCGGAGCCTATGGAAA
AACGCCAGCAACGCGGCCTTTTTACGGTTCCTGGCCTTTTGCTGGCCTTTTGCTCACATGTTCTTTCCTG
CGTTATCCCCTGATTCTGTGGATAACCGTATTACCGCCTTTGAGTGAGCTGATACCGCTCGCCGCAGCCG
AACGACCGAGCGCAGCGAGTCAGTGAGCGAGGAAGCGGAAGAGCGCCCAATACGCAAACCGCCTCTCCCC
GCGCGTTGGCCGATTCATTAATGCAGCTGGCACGACAGGTTTCCCGACTGGAAAGCGGGCAGTGAGCGCA
ACGCAATTAATGTGAGTTAGCTCACTCATTAGGCACCCCAGGCTTTACACTTTATGCTTCCGGCTCGTAT
GTTGTGTGGAATTGTGAGCGGATAACAATTTCACACAGGAAACAGCTATGACCATGATTACGCCAAGCGC
GCAATTAACCCTCACTAAAGGGAACAAAAGCTGGAGCTGCAAGCTTAATGTAGTCTTATGCAATACTCTT
GTAGTCTTGCAACATGGTAACGATGAGTTAGCAACATGCCTTACAAGGAGAGAAAAAGCACCGTGCATGC
CGATTGGTGGAAGTAAGGTGGTACGATCGTGCCTTATTAGGAAGGCAACAGACGGGTCTGACATGGATTG
GACGAACCACTGAATTGCCGCATTGCAGAGATATTGTATTTAAGTGCCTAGCTCGATACATAAACGGGTC
TCTCTGGTTAGACCAGATCTGAGCCTGGGAGCTCTCTGGCTAACTAGGGAACCCACTGCTTAAGCCTCAA
TAAAGCTTGCCTTGAGTGCTTCAAGTAGTGTGTGCCCGTCTGTTGTGTGACTCTGGTAACTAGAGATCCC
TCAGACCCTTTTAGTCAGTGTGGAAAATCTCTAGCAGTGGCGCCCGAACAGGGACTTGAAAGCGAAAGGG
AAACCAGAGGAGCTCTCTCGACGCAGGACTCGGCTTGCTGAAGCGCGCACGGCAAGAGGCGAGGGGCGGC
GACTGGTGAGTACGCCAAAAATTTTGACTAGCGGAGGCTAGAAGGAGAGAGATGGGTGCGAGAGCGTCAG
TATTAAGCGGGGGAGAATTAGATCGCGATGGGAAAAAATTCGGTTAAGGCCAGGGGGAAAGAAAAAATAT
AAATTAAAACATATAGTATGGGCAAGCAGGGAGCTAGAACGATTCGCAGTTAATCCTGGCCTGTTAGAAA
CATCAGAAGGCTGTAGACAAATACTGGGACAGCTACAACCATCCCTTCAGACAGGATCAGAAGAACTTAG
ATCATTATATAATACAGTAGCAACCCTCTATTGTGTGCATCAAAGGATAGAGATAAAAGACACCAAGGAA
GCTTTAGACAAGATAGAGGAAGAGCAAAACAAAAGTAAGACCACCGCACAGCAAGCGGCCGCTGATCTTC
AGACCTGGAGGAGGAGATATGAGGGACAATTGGAGAAGTGAATTATATAAATATAAAGTAGTAAAAATTG
AACCATTAGGAGTAGCACCCACCAAGGCAAAGAGAAGAGTGGTGCAGAGAGAAAAAAGAGCAGTGGGAAT
AGGAGCTTTGTTCCTTGGGTTCTTGGGAGCAGCAGGAAGCACTATGGGCGCAGCGTCAATGACGCTGACG
GTACAGGCCAGACAATTATTGTCTGGTATAGTGCAGCAGCAGAACAATTTGCTGAGGGCTATTGAGGCGC
AACAGCATCTGTTGCAACTCACAGTCTGGGGCATCAAGCAGCTCCAGGCAAGAATCCTGGCTGTGGAAAG
ATACCTAAAGGATCAACAGCTCCTGGGGATTTGGGGTTGCTCTGGAAAACTCATTTGCACCACTGCTGTG
CCTTGGAATGCTAGTTGGAGTAATAAATCTCTGGAACAGATTTGGAATCACACGACCTGGATGGAGTGGG
ACAGAGAAATTAACAATTACACAAGCTTAATACACTCCTTAATTGAAGAATCGCAAAACCAGCAAGAAAA
GAATGAACAAGAATTATTGGAATTAGATAAATGGGCAAGTTTGTGGAATTGGTTTAACATAACAAATTGG
CTGTGGTATATAAAATTATTCATAATGATAGTAGGAGGCTTGGTAGGTTTAAGAATAGTTTTTGCTGTAC
TTTCTATAGTGAATAGAGTTAGGCAGGGATATTCACCATTATCGTTTCAGACCCACCTCCCAACCCCGAG
GGGACCCGACAGGCCCGAAGGAATAGAAGAAGAAGGTGGAGAGAGAGACAGAGACAGATCCATTCGATTA
GTGAACGGATCTCGACGGTATCGGTTAACTTTTAAAAGAAAAGGGGGGATTGGGGGGTACAGTGCAGGGG
AAAGAATAGTAGACATAATAGCAACAGACATACAAACTAAAGAATTACAAAAACAAATTACAAAAATTCA
AAATTTTATCGATCACGAGACTAGCCTCGAGAAGCTTGATATCGAATTCCACGGGGTTGGGGTTGCGCCT
TTTCCAAGGCAGCCCTGGGTTTGCGCAGGGACGCGGCTGCTCTGGGCGTGGTTCCGGGAAACGCAGCGGC
GCCGACCCTGGGTCTCGCACATTCTTCACGTCCGTTCGCAGCGTCACCCGGATCTTCGCCGCTACCCTTG
TGGGCCCCCCGGCGACGCTTCCTGCTCCGCCCCTAAGTCGGGAAGGTTCCTTGCGGTTCGCGGCGTGCCG
GACGTGACAAACGGAAGCCGCACGTCTCACTAGTACCCTCGCAGACGGACAGCGCCAGGGAGCAATGGCA
GCGCGCCGACCGCGATGGGCTGTGGCCAATAGCGGCTGCTCAGCAGGGCGCGCCGAGAGCAGCGGCCGGG
AAGGGGCGGTGCGGGAGGCGGGGTGTGGGGCGGTAGTGTGGGCCCTGTTCCTGCCCGCGCGGTGTTCCGC
ATTCTGCAAGCCTCCGGAGCGCACGTCGGCAGTCGGCTCCCTCGTTGACCGAATCACCGACCTCTCTCCC
CAGGGGGATCCACCGGTTCGTCGACTAGTCCAGTGTGGTGGAATTCTGCAGATATCAACAAGTTTGTACA
AAAAAGCTGAACGAGAAACGTAAAATGATATAAATATCAATATATTAAATTAGATTTTGCATAAAAAACA
GACTACATAATACTGTAAAACACAACATATCCAGTCACTATGGCGGCCGCATTAGGCACCCCAGGCTTTA
CACTTTATGCTTCCGGCTCGTATAATGTGTGGATTTTGAGTTAGGATCCGTCGAGATTTTCAGGAGCTAA
GGAAGCTAAAATGGAGAAAAAAATCACTGGATATACCACCGTTGATATATCCCAATGGCATCGTAAAGAA
CATTTTGAGGCATTTCAGTCAGTTGCTCAATGTACCTATAACCAGACCGTTCAGCTGGATATTACGGCCT
TTTTAAAGACCGTAAAGAAAAATAAGCACAAGTTTTATCCGGCCTTTATTCACATTCTTGCCCGCCTGAT
GAATGCTCATCCGGAATTCCGTATGGCAATGAAAGACGGTGAGCTGGTGATATGGGATAGTGTTCACCCT
TGTTACACCGTTTTCCATGAGCAAACTGAAACGTTTTCATCGCTCTGGAGTGAATACCACGACGATTTCC
GGCAGTTTCTACACATATATTCGCAAGATGTGGCGTGTTACGGTGAAAACCTGGCCTATTTCCCTAAAGG
GTTTATTGAGAATATGTTTTTCGTCTCAGCCAATCCCTGGGTGAGTTTCACCAGTTTTGATTTAAACGTG
GCCAATATGGACAACTTCTTCGCCCCCGTTTTCACCATGGGCAAATATTATACGCAAGGCGACAAGGTGC
TGATGCCGCTGGCGATTCAGGTTCATCATGCCGTTTGTGATGGCTTCCATGTCGGCAGAATGCTTAATGA
ATTACAACAGTACTGCGATGAGTGGCAGGGCGGGGCGTAAAGATCTGGATCCGGCTTACTAAAAGCCAGA
TAACAGTATGCGTATTTGCGCGCTGATTTTTGCGGTATAAGAATATATACTGATATGTATACCCGAAGTA
TGTCAAAAAGAGGTATGCTATGAAGCAGCGTATTACAGTGACAGTTGACAGCGACAGCTATCAGTTGCTC
AAGGCATATATGATGTCAATATCTCCGGTCTGGTAAGCACAACCATGCAGAATGAAGCCCGTCGTCTGCG
TGCCGAACGCTGGAAAGCGGAAAATCAGGAAGGGATGGCTGAGGTCGCCCGGTTTATTGAAATGAACGGC
TCTTTTGCTGACGAGAACAGGGGCTGGTGAAATGCAGTTTAAGGTTTACACCTATAAAAGAGAGAGCCGT
TATCGTCTGTTTGTGGATGTACAGAGTGATATTATTGACACGCCCGGGCGACGGATGGTGATCCCCCTGG
CCAGTGCACGTCTGCTGTCAGATAAAGTCTCCCGTGAACTTTACCCGGTGGTGCATATCGGGGATGAAAG
CTGGCGCATGATGACCACCGATATGGCCAGTGTGCCGGTCTCCGTTATCGGGGAAGAAGTGGCTGATCTC
AGCCACCGCGAAAATGACATCAAAAACGCCATTAACCTGATGTTCTGGGGAATATAAATGTCAGGCTCCC
TTATACACAGCCAGTCTGCAGGTCGACCATAGTGACTGGATATGTTGTGTTTTACAGTATTATGTAGTCT
GTTTTTTATGCAAAATCTAATTTAATATATTGATATTTATATCATTTTACGTTTCTCGTTCAGCTTTCTT
GTACAAAGTGGTTGATATCCAGCACAGTGGCGGCCGCTCGACAATCAACCTCTGGATTACAAAATTTGTG
AAAGATTGACTGGTATTCTTAACTATGTTGCTCCTTTTACGCTATGTGGATACGCTGCTTTAATGCCTTT
GTATCATGCTATTGCTTCCCGTATGGCTTTCATTTTCTCCTCCTTGTATAAATCCTGGTTGCTGTCTCTT
TATGAGGAGTTGTGGCCCGTTGTCAGGCAACGTGGCGTGGTGTGCACTGTGTTTGCTGACGCAACCCCCA
CTGGTTGGGGCATTGCCACCACCTGTCAGCTCCTTTCCGGGACTTTCGCTTTCCCCCTCCCTATTGCCAC
GGCGGAACTCATCGCCGCCTGCCTTGCCCGCTGCTGGACAGGGGCTCGGCTGTTGGGCACTGACAATTCC
GTGGTGTTGTCGGGGAAGCTGACGTCCTTTCCATGGCTGCTCGCCTGTGTTGCCACCTGGATTCTGCGCG
GGACGTCCTTCTGCTACGTCCCTTCGGCCCTCAATCCAGCGGACCTTCCTTCCCGCGGCCTGCTGCCGGC
TCTGCGGCCTCTTCCGCGTCTTCGCCTTCGCCCTCAGACGAGTCGGATCTCCCTTTGGGCCGCCTCCCCG
CCTGGAATTCTGCAGATATCCGGTTAGTAATGAGTTTGGAATTAATTCTGTGGAATGTGTGTCAGTTAGG
GTGTGGAAAGTCCCCAGGCTCCCCAGCAGGCAGAAGTATGCAAAGCATGCATCTCAATTAGTCAGCAACC
AGGTGTGGAAAGTCCCCAGGCTCCCCAGCAGGCAGAAGTATGCAAAGCATGCATCTCAATTAGTCAGCAA
CCATAGTCCCGCCCCTAACTCCGCCCATCCCGCCCCTAACTCCGCCCAGTTCCGCCCATTCTCCGCCCCA
TGGCTGACTAATTTTTTTTATTTATGCAGAGGCCGAGGCCGCCTCTGCCTCTGAGCTATTCCAGAAGTAG
TGAGGAGGCTTTTTTGGAGGCCTAGGCTTTTGCAAAAAGCTCCCGGGAGCTTGTATATCCATTTTCGGAT
CTGATCAGCACGTGTTGACAATTAATCATCGGCATAGTATATCGGCATAGTATAATACGACAAGGTGAGG
AACTAAACCATGGCCAAGCCTTTGTCTCAAGAAGAATCCACCCTCATTGAAAGAGCAACGGCTACAATCA
ACAGCATCCCCATCTCTGAAGACTACAGCGTCGCCAGCGCAGCTCTCTCTAGCGACGGCCGCATCTTCAC
TGGTGTCAATGTATATCATTTTACTGGGGGACCTTGTGCAGAACTCGTGGTGCTGGGCACTGCTGCTGCT
GCGGCAGCTGGCAACCTGACTTGTATCGTCGCGATCGGAAATGAGAACAGGGGCATCTTGAGCCCCTGCG
GACGGTGCCGACAGGTGCTTCTCGATCTGCATCCTGGGATCAAAGCCATAGTGAAGGACAGTGATGGACA
GCCGACGGCAGTTGGGATTCGTGAATTGCTGCCCTCTGGTTATGTGTGGGAGGGCTAAGCACAATTCGAG
CTCGGTACCTTTAAGACCAATGACTTACAAGGCAGCTGTAGATCTTAGCCACTTTTTAAAAGAAAAGGGG
GGACTGGAAGGGCTAGCTCACTCCCAACGAAGACAAGATCTGCTTTTTGCTTGTACTGGGTCTCTCTGGT
TAGACCAGATCTGAGCCTGGGAGCTCTCTGGCTAACTAGGGAACCCACTGCTTAAGCCTCAATAAAGCTT
GCCTTGAGTGCTTCAAGTAGTGTGTGCCCGTCTGTTGTGTGACTCTGGTAACTAGAGATCCCTCAGACCC
TTTTAGTCAGTGTGGAAAATCTCTAGCAGTAGTAGTTCATGTCATCTTATTATTCAGTATTTATAACTTG
CAAAGAAATGAATATCAGAGAGTGAGAGGAACTTGTTTATTGCAGCTTATAATGGTTACAAATAAAGCAA
TAGCATCACAAATTTCACAAATAAAGCATTTTTTTCACTGCATTCTAGTTGTGGTTTGTCCAAACTCATC
AATGTATCTTATCATGTCTGGCTCTAGCTATCCCGCCCCTAACTCCGCCCATCCCGCCCCTAACTCCGCC
CAGTTCCGCCCATTCTCCGCCCCATGGCTGACTAATTTTTTTTATTTATGCAGAGGCCGAGGCCGCCTCG
GCCTCTGAGCTATTCCAGAAGTAGTGAGGAGGCTTTTTTGGAGGCCTAGGGACGTACCCAATTCGCCCTA
TAGTGAGTCGTATTACGCGCGCTCACTGGCCGTCGTTTTACAACGTCGTGACTGGGAAAACCCTGGCGTT
ACCCAACTTAATCGCCTTGCAGCACATCCCCCTTTCGCCAGCTGGCGTAATAGCGAAGAGGCCCGCACCG
ATCGCCCTTCCCAACAGTTGCGCAGCCTGAATGGCGAATGGG
[124 nt withheld, positions 8863-8986]
C
[91 nt withheld, positions 8988-9078]
A
[49 nt withheld, positions 9080-9128]
CCTTTGACGTTGGAGTCCACGTTCTTT
[37 nt withheld, positions 9156-9192]
ACCCTATCTCGGTCTATTCTTTTGATTTATAAGGGATTTTGCCGATTTCGGCCTATTGGTTAAAAAATGA
GCTGATTTAACAAAAATTTAACGCGAATTTTAACAAAATATTAACGCTTACAATTT
Features (pLannotate 1.2.2; 35 found; start..end, strand, type, name):
     26..130     +  promoter       AmpR promoter: bla
    131..991     +  CDS            AmpR: β-lactamase; bla; confers resistance to ampicillin, carbenicillin, and related antibiotics
   1162..1750    +  rep_origin     ori: high-copy-number ColE1/pMB1/pBR322/pUC origin of replication
   1933..2025    +  CDS            lacI (fragment): lac repressor; lacI; The lac repressor binds to the lac operator to inhibit transcription in E. coli. This inhibition can be relieved by adding lactose or isopropyl-β-D-thiogalactopyranoside (IPTG).
   2038..2059    +  protein_bind   CAP binding site: CAP binding activates transcription in the presence of cAMP. E. coli catabolite activator protein
   2074..2104    +  promoter       lac promoter: promoter for the E. coli lac operon
   2112..2128    +  protein_bind   lac operator: The lac repressor binds to the lac operator to inhibit transcription in E. coli. This inhibition can be relieved by adding lactose or isopropyl-β-D-thiogalactopyranoside (IPTG). lac repressor encoded by lacI
   2173..2191    +  promoter       T3 promoter: promoter for bacteriophage T3 RNA polymerase
   2219..2445    +  promoter       RSV promoter: Rous sarcoma virus enhancer/promoter
   2446..2626    +  LTR            5' LTR (truncated): truncated 5' long terminal repeat (LTR) from HIV-1
   2673..2798    +  misc_feature   HIV-1 Ψ: packaging signal of human immunodeficiency virus type 1
   2782..3145    +  CDS            HIV-1 gag (fragment): gag protein from human immunodeficiency virus 1; gag
   3291..3524    +  misc_feature   RRE: The Rev response element (RRE) of HIV-1 allows for Rev-dependent mRNA export from the nucleus to the cytoplasm.
   3901..4001    +  CDS            Rev (fragment): human immunodeficiency virus 1 (HIV-1) Rev protein; rev; enhances nuclear export of unspliced and incompletely spliced viral mRNAs
   4020..4137    +  misc_feature   cPPT/CTS: central polypurine tract and central termination sequence of HIV-1
   4157..4180    -  misc_feature   MCS (fragment): pBluescript multiple cloning site
   4183..4693    +  promoter       hPGK promoter: human phosphoglycerate kinase 1 promoter
   4748..4872    +  protein_bind   attR1: mutant version of attR; recombination site for the Gateway® LR reaction LR Clonase™
   4897..4927    +  promoter       lac UV5 promoter: E. coli lac promoter with an "up" mutation
   4951..4980    +  promoter       cat promoter (fragment): promoter of the E. coli cat gene encoding chloramphenicol acetyltransferase
   4981..5640    +  CDS            CmR: chloramphenicol acetyltransferase; cat; confers resistance to chloramphenicol
   5819..5977    +  CDS            ccdA (fragment): CCDA_ECO57 - Also known as H, letA. Experimental evidence at protein level: Swiss-Prot protein existence level 1. Antitoxin component of a type II toxin-antitoxin (TA) system which inhibits the post-segregational killing (PSK) of plasmid-free cells, also referred to as a plasmid addiction system. Binds to and blocks the activity of CcdB; will also remove bound CcdB protein from the CcdB-GyrA complex by forming a CcdA-CcdB complex, a process termed rejuvenation. Functions as a transcriptional corepressor for the ccdAB operon, repression also requires CcdB (By similarity). From Escherichia coli
   5982..6284    +  CDS            ccdB: CCDB_ECOLI - Also known as G, letB, letD. Experimental evidence at protein level: Swiss-Prot protein existence level 1. Toxic component of a type II toxin-antitoxin (TA) system, functioning in plasmid maintainence. Responsible for the post- segregational killing (PSK) of plasmid-free cells, also referred to as a plasmid addiction system. Half-life of over 2 hours. Cell killing by CcdB is accompanied by filamentation, defects in chromosome and plasmid segregation, defects in cell division, formation of anucleate cells, decreased DNA synthesis and plasmid loss. Interferes with the activity of DN
   6328..6452    -  protein_bind   attR2: mutant version of attR; recombination site for the Gateway® LR reaction LR Clonase™
   6483..7071    +  misc_feature   WPRE: woodchuck hepatitis virus posttranscriptional regulatory element
   7127..7456    +  promoter       SV40 promoter: SV40 enhancer and early promoter
   7504..7551    +  promoter       EM7 promoter: synthetic bacterial promoter&nbsp
   7570..7968    +  CDS            BSD: blasticidin S deaminase; Aspergillus terreus BSD; confers resistance to blasticidin
   7985..8122    +  CDS            nef (fragment): NEF_HV1LA - Experimental evidence at protein level: Swiss-Prot protein existence level 1. Extracellular Nef protein targets CD4(+) T-lymphocytes for apoptosis by interacting with CXCR4 surface receptors. From Human immunodeficiency virus type 1 group M subtype B (isolate Lai) (HIV-1).
   8108..8288    +  LTR            5' LTR (truncated): truncated 5' long terminal repeat (LTR) from HIV-1
   8360..8481    +  polyA_signal   SV40 poly(A) signal: SV40 polyadenylation signal
   8521..8656    +  rep_origin     SV40 ori: SV40 origin of replication
   8677..8695    -  promoter       T7 promoter: promoter for bacteriophage T7 RNA polymerase
   8703..8858    +  CDS            lacZα (fragment): LacZα fragment of β-galactosidase; lacZ fragment
   8863..9291    +  rep_origin     f1 ori (sequence partly withheld): f1 bacteriophage origin of replication; arrow indicates direction of (+) strand synthesis
