>Addgene plasmid #19065 | pLenti PGK Blast DEST (w524-1) | analyzer sequence | sequence record 8925
CAGGTGGCACTTTTCGGGGAAATGTGCGCGGAACCCCTATTTGTTTATTTTTCTAAATACATTCAAATAT
GTATCCGCTCATGAGACAATAACCCTGATAAATGCTTCAATAATATTGAAAAAGGAAGAGTATGAGTATT
CAACATTTCCGTGTCGCCCTTATTCCCTTTTTTGCGGCATTTTGCCTTCCTGTTTTTGCTCACCCAGAAA
CGCTGGTGAAAGTAAAAGATGCTGAAGATCAGTTGGGTGCACGAGTGGGTTACATCGAACTGGATCTCAA
CAGCGGTAAGATCCTTGAGAGTTTTCGCCCCGAAGAACGTTTTCCAATGATGAGCACTTTTAAAGTTCTG
CTATGTGGCGCGGTATTATCCCGTATTGACGCCGGGCAAGAGCAACTCGGTCGCCGCATACACTATTCTC
AGAATGACTTGGTTGAGTACTCACCAGTCACAGAAAAGCATCTTACGGATGGCATGACAGTAAGAGAATT
ATGCAGTGCTGCCATAACCATGAGTGATAACACTGCGGCCAACTTACTTCTGACAACGATCGGAGGACCG
AAGGAGCTAACCGCTTTTTTGCACAACATGGGGGATCATGTAACTCGCCTTGATCGTTGGGAACCGGAGC
TGAATGAAGCCATACCAAACGACGAGCGTGACACCACGATGCCTGTAGCAATGGCAACAACGTTGCGCAA
ACTATTAACTGGCGAACTACTTACTCTAGCTTCCCGGCAACAATTAATAGACTGGATGGAGGCGGATAAA
GTTGCAGGACCACTTCTGCGCTCGGCCCTTCCGGCTGGCTGGTTTATTGCTGATAAATCTGGAGCCGGTG
AGCGTGGGTCTCGCGGTATCATTGCAGCACTGGGGCCAGATGGTAAGCCCTCCCGTATCGTAGTTATCTA
CACGACGGGGAGTCAGGCAACTATGGATGAACGAAATAGACAGATCGCTGAGATAGGTGCCTCACTGATT
AAGCATTGGTAACTGTCAGACCAAGTTTACTCATATATACTTTAGATTGATTTAAAACTTCATTTTTAAT
TTAAAAGGATCTAGGTGAAGATCCTTTTTGATAATCTCATGACCAAAATCCCTTAACGTGAGTTTTCGTT
CCACTGAGCGTCAGACCCCGTAGAAAAGATCAAAGGATCTTCTTGAGATCCTTTTTTTCTGCGCGTAATC
TGCTGCTTGCAAACAAAAAAACCACCGCTACCAGCGGTGGTTTGTTTGCCGGATCAAGAGCTACCAACTC
TTTTTCCGAAGGTAACTGGCTTCAGCAGAGCGCAGATACCAAATACTGTCCTTCTAGTGTAGCCGTAGTT
AGGCCACCACTTCAAGAACTCTGTAGCACCGCCTACATACCTCGCTCTGCTAATCCTGTTACCAGTGGCT
GCTGCCAGTGGCGATAAGTCGTGTCTTACCGGGTTGGACTCAAGACGATAGTTACCGGATAAGGCGCAGC
GGTCGGGCTGAACGGGGGGTTCGTGCACACAGCCCAGCTTGGAGCGAACGACCTACACCGAACTGAGATA
CCTACAGCGTGAGCTATGAGAAAGCGCCACGCTTCCCGAAGGGAGAAAGGCGGACAGGTATCCGGTAAGC
GGCAGGGTCGGAACAGGAGAGCGCACGAGGGAGCTTCCAGGGGGAAACGCCTGGTATCTTTATAGTCCTG
TCGGGTTTCGCCACCTCTGACTTGAGCGTCGATTTTTGTGATGCTCGTCAGGGGGGCGGAGCCTATGGAA
AAACGCCAGCAACGCGGCCTTTTTACGGTTCCTGGCCTTTTGCTGGCCTTTTGCTCACATGTTCTTTCCT
GCGTTATCCCCTGATTCTGTGGATAACCGTATTACCGCCTTTGAGTGAGCTGATACCGCTCGCCGCAGCC
GAACGACCGAGCGCAGCGAGTCAGTGAGCGAGGAAGCGGAAGAGCGCCCAATACGCAAACCGCCTCTCCC
CGCGCGTTGGCCGATTCATTAATGCAGCTGGCACGACAGGTTTCCCGACTGGAAAGCGGGCAGTGAGCGC
AACGCAATTAATGTGAGTTAGCTCACTCATTAGGCACCCCAGGCTTTACACTTTATGCTTCCGGCTCGTA
TGTTGTGTGGAATTGTGAGCGGATAACAATTTCACACAGGAAACAGCTATGACCATGATTACGCCAAGCG
CGCAATTAACCCTCACTAAAGGGAACAAAAGCTGGAGCTGCAAGCTTAATGTAGTCTTATGCAATACTCT
TGTAGTCTTGCAACATGGTAACGATGAGTTAGCAACATGCCTTACAAGGAGAGAAAAAGCACCGTGCATG
CCGATTGGTGGAAGTAAGGTGGTACGATCGTGCCTTATTAGGAAGGCAACAGACGGGTCTGACATGGATT
GGACGAACCACTGAATTGCCGCATTGCAGAGATATTGTATTTAAGTGCCTAGCTCGATACAATAAACGGG
TCTCTCTGGTTAGACCAGATCTGAGCCTGGGAGCTCTCTGGCTAACTAGGGAACCCACTGCTTAAGCCTC
AATAAAGCTTGCCTTGAGTGCTTCAAGTAGTGTGTGCCCGTCTGTTGTGTGACTCTGGTAACTAGAGATC
CCTCAGACCCTTTTAGTCAGTGTGGAAAATCTCTAGCAGTGGCGCCCGAACAGGGACCTGAAAGCGAAAG
GGAAACCAGAGCTCTCTCGACGCAGGACTCGGCTTGCTGAAGCGCGCACGGCAAGAGGCGAGGGGCGGCG
ACTGGTGAGTACGCCAAAAATTTTGACTAGCGGAGGCTAGAAGGAGAGAGATGGGTGCGAGAGCGTCAGT
ATTAAGCGGGGGAGAATTAGATCGCGATGGGAAAAAATTCGGTTAAGGCCAGGGGGAAAGAAAAAATATA
AATTAAAACATATAGTATGGGCAAGCAGGGAGCTAGAACGATTCGCAGTTAATCCTGGCCTGTTAGAAAC
ATCAGAAGGCTGTAGACAAATACTGGGACAGCTACAACCATCCCTTCAGACAGGATCAGAAGAACTTAGA
TCATTATATAATACAGTAGCAACCCTCTATTGTGTGCATCAAAGGATAGAGATAAAAGACACCAAGGAAG
CTTTAGACAAGATAGAGGAAGAGCAAAACAAAAGTAAGACCACCGCACAGCAAGCGGCCGCTGATCTTCA
GACCTGGAGGAGGAGATATGAGGGACAATTGGAGAAGTGAATTATATAAATATAAAGTAGTAAAAATTGA
ACCATTAGGAGTAGCACCCACCAAGGCAAAGAGAAGAGTGGTGCAGAGAGAAAAAAGAGCAGTGGGAATA
GGAGCTTTGTTCCTTGGGTTCTTGGGAGCAGCAGGAAGCACTATGGGCGCAGCCTCAATGACGCTGACGG
TACAGGCCAGACAATTATTGTCTGGTATAGTGCAGCAGCAGAACAATTTGCTGAGGGCTATTGAGGCGCA
ACAGCATCTGTTGCAACTCACAGTCTGGGGCATCAAGCAGCTCCAGGCAAGAATCCTGGCTGTGGAAAGA
TACCTAAAGGATCAACAGCTCCTGGGGATTTGGGGTTGCTCTGGAAAACTCATTTGCACCACTGCTGTGC
CTTGGAATGCTAGTTGGAGTAATAAATCTCTGGAACAGATTTGGAATCACACGACCTGGATGGAGTGGGA
CAGAGAAATTAACAATTACACAAGCTTAATACACTCCTTAATTGAAGAATCGCAAAACCAGCAAGAAAAG
AATGAACAAGAATTATTGGAATTAGATAAATGGGCAAGTTTGTGGAATTGGTTTAACATAACAAATTGGC
TGTGGTATATAAAATTATTCATAATGATAGTAGGAGGCTTGGTAGGTTTAAGAATAGTTTTTGCTGTACT
TTCTATAGTGAATAGAGTTAGGCAGGGATATTCACCATTATCGTTTCAGACCCACCTCCCAACCCCGAGG
GGACCCGACAGGCCCGAAGGAATAGAAGAAGAAGGTGGAGAGAGAGACAGAGACAGATCCATTCGATTAG
TGAACGGATCTCGACGGTATCGGTTAACTTTTAAAAGAAAAGGGGGGATTGGGGGGTACAGTGCAGGGGA
AAGAATAGTAGACATAATAGCAACAGACATACAAACTAAAGAATTACAAAAACAAATTACAAAAATTCAA
AATTTTATCGATCACGAGACTAGCCTCGAGAAGCTTGATATCGAATTCCCACGGGGTTGGGGTTGCGCCT
TTTCCAAGGCAGCCCTGGGTTTGCGCAGGGACGCGGCTGCTCTGGGCGTGGTTCCGGGAAACGCAGCGGC
GCCGACCCTGGGTCTCGCACATTCTTCACGTCCGTTCGCAGCGTCACCCGGATCTTCGCCGCTACCCTTG
TGGGCCCCCCGGCGACGCTTCCTGCTCCGCCCCTAAGTCGGGAAGGTTCCTTGCGGTTCGCGGCGTGCCG
GACGTGACAAACGGAAGCCGCACGTCTCACTAGTACCCTCGCAGACGGACAGCGCCAGGGAGCAATGGCA
GCGCGCCGACCGCGATGGGCTGTGGCCAATAGCGGCTGCTCAGCGGGGCGCGCCGAGAGCAGCGGCCGGG
AAGGGGCGGTGCGGGAGGCGGGGTGTGGGGCGGTAGTGTGGGCCCTGTTCCTGCCCGCGCGGTGTTCCGC
ATTCTGCAAGCCTCCGGAGCGCACGTCGGCAGTCGGCTCCCTCGTTGACCGAATCACCGACCTCTCTCCC
CAGGGGGATCACCGGTCGTCGACTAGTCCAGTGTGGTGGAATTCTGCAGATATCAACAAGTTTGTACAAA
AAAGCTGAACGAGAAACGTAAAATGATATAAATATCAATATATTAAATTAGATTTTGCATAAAAAACAGA
CTACATAATACTGTAAAACACAACATATCCAGTCACTATGGCGGCCGCATTAGGCACCCCAGGCTTTACA
CTTTATGCTTCCGGCTCGTATAATGTGTGGATTTTGAGTTAGGATCCGGCGAGATTTTCAGGAGCTAAGG
AAGCTAAAATGGAGAAAAAAATCACTGGATATACCACCGTTGATATATCCCAATGGCATCGTAAAGAACA
TTTTGAGGCATTTCAGTCAGTTGCTCAATGTACCTATAACCAGACCGTTCAGCTGGATATTACGGCCTTT
TTAAAGACCGTAAAGAAAAATAAGCACAAGTTTTATCCGGCCTTTATTCACATTCTTGCCCGCCTGATGA
ATGCTCATCCGGAATTCCGTATGGCAATGAAAGACGGTGAGCTGGTGATATGGGATAGTGTTCACCCTTG
TTACACCGTTTTCCATGAGCAAACTGAAACGTTTTCATCGCTCTGGAGTGAATACCACGACGATTTCCGG
CAGTTTCTACACATATATTCGCAAGATGTGGCGTGTTACGGTGAAAACCTGGCCTATTTCCCTAAAGGGT
TTATTGAGAATATGTTTTTCGTCTCAGCCAATCCCTGGGTGAGTTTCACCAGTTTTGATTTAAACGTGGC
CAATATGGACAACTTCTTCGCCCCCGTTTTCACCATGGGCAAATATTATACGCAAGGCGACAAGGTGCTG
ATGCCGCTGGCGATTCAGGTTCATCATGCCGTCTGTGATGGCTTCCATGTCGGCAGAATGCTTAATGAAT
TACAACAGTACTGCGATGAGTGGCAGGGCGGGGCGTAAAGATCTGGATCCGGCTTACTAAAAGCCAGATA
ACAGTATGCGTATTTGCGCGCTGATTTTTGCGGTATAAGAATATATACTGATATGTATACCCGAAGTATG
TCAAAAAGAGGTGTGCTATGAAGCAGCGTATTACAGTGACAGTTGACAGCGACAGCTATCAGTTGCTCAA
GGCATATATGATGTCAATATCTCCGGTCTGGTAAGCACAACCATGCAGAATGAAGCCCGTCGTCTGCGTG
CCGAACGCTGGAAAGCGGAAAATCAGGAAGGGATGGCTGAGGTCGCCCGGTTTATTGAAATGAACGGCTC
TTTTGCTGACGAGAACAGGGACTGGTGAAATGCAGTTTAAGGTTTACACCTATAAAAGAGAGAGCCGTTA
TCGTCTGTTTGTGGATGTACAGAGTGATATTATTGACACGCCCGGGCGACGGATGGTGATCCCCCTGGCC
AGTGCACGTCTGCTGTCAGATAAAGTCTCCCGTGAACTTTACCCGGTGGTGCATATCGGGGATGAAAGCT
GGCGCATGATGACCACCGATATGGCCAGTGTGCCGGTCTCCGTTATCGGGGAAGAAGTGGCTGATCTCAG
CCACCGCGAAAATGACATCAAAAACGCCATTAACCTGATGTTCTGGGGAATATAAATGTCAGGCTCCGTT
ATACACAGCCAGTCTGCAGGTCGACCATAGTGACTGGATATGTTGTGTTTTACAGTATTATGTAGTCTGT
TTTTTATGCAAAATCTAATTTAATATATTGATATTTATATCATTTTACGTTTCTCGTTCAGCTTTCTTGT
ACAAAGTGGTTGATATCCAGCACAGTGGCGGCCGCTCGACAATCAACCTCTGGATTACAAAATTTGTGAA
AGATTGACTGGTATTCTTAACTATGTTGCTCCTTTTACGCTATGTGGATACGCTGCTTTAATGCCTTTGT
ATCATGCTATTGCTTCCCGTATGGCTTTCATTTTCTCCTCCTTGTATAAATCCTGGTTGCTGTCTCTTTA
TGAGGAGTTGTGGCCCGTTGTCAGGCAACGTGGCGTGGTGTGCACTGTGTTTGCTGACGCAACCCCCACT
GGTTGGGGCATTGCCACCACCTGTCAGCTCCTTTCCGGGACTTTCGCTTTCCCCCTCCCTATTGCCACGG
CGGAACTCATCGCCGCCTGCCTTGCCCGCTGCTGGACAGGGGCTCGGCTGTTGGGCACTGACAATTCCGT
GGTGTTGTCGGGGAAGCTGACGTCCTTTCCATGGCTGCTCGCCTGTGTTGCCACCTGGATTCTGCGCGGG
ACGTCCTTCTGCTACGTCCCTTCGGCCCTCAATCCAGCGGACCTTCCTTCCCGCGGCCTGCTGCCGGCTC
TGCGGCCTCTTCCGCGTCTTCGCCTTCGCCCTCAGACGAGTCGGATCTCCCTTTGGGCCGCCTCCCCGCC
TGGAATTCTGCAGATATCCGGTTAGTAATGAGTTTGGAATTAATTCTGTGGAATGTGTGTCAGTTAGGGT
GTGGAAAGTCCCCAGGCTCCCCAGGCAGGCAGAAGTATGCAAAGCATGCATCTCAATTAGTCAGCAACCA
GGTGTGGAAAGTCCCCAGGCTCCCCAGCAGGCAGAAGTATGCAAAGCATGCATCTCAATTAGTCAGCAAC
CATAGTCCCGCCCCTAACTCCGCCCATCCCGCCCCTAACTCCGCCCAGTTCCGCCCATTCTCCGCCCCAT
GGCTGACTAATTTTTTTTATTTATGCAGAGGCCGAGGCCGCCTCTGCCTCTGAGCTATTCCAGAAGTAGT
GAGGAGGCTTTTTTGGAGGCCTAGGCTTTTGCAAAAAGCTCCCGGGAGCTTGTATATCCATTTTCGGATC
TGATCAGCACGTGTTGACAATTAATCATCGGCATAGTATATCGGCATAGTATAATACGACAAGGTGAGGA
ACTAAACCATGGCCAAGCCTTTGTCTCAAGAAGAATCCACCCTCATTGAAAGAGCAACGGCTACAATCAA
CAGCATCCCCATCTCTGAAGACTACAGCGTCGCCAGCGCAGCTCTCTCTAGCGACGGCCGCATCTTCACT
GGTGTCAATGTATATCATTTTACTGGGGGACCTTGTGCAGAACTCGTGGTGCTGGGCACTGCTGCTGCTG
CGGCAGCTGGCAACCTGACTTGTATCGTCGCGATCGGAAATGAGAACAGGGGCATCTTGAGCCCCTGCGG
ACGGTGCCGACAGGTGCTTCTCGATCTGCATCCTGGGATCAAAGCCATAGTGAAGGACAGTGATGGACAG
CCGACGGCAGTTGGGATTCGTGAATTGCTGCCCTCTGGTTATGTGTGGGAGGGCTAAGCACAATTCGAGC
TCGGTACCTTTAAGACCAATGACTTACAAGGCAGCTGTAGATCTTAGCCACTTTTTAAAAGAAAAGGGGG
GACTGGAAGGGCTAGCTCACTCCCAACGAAGACAAGATCTGCTTTTTGCTTGTACTGGGTCTCTCTGGTT
AGACCAGATCTGAGCCTGGGAGCTCTCTGGCTGCCTAGGGAACCCACTGCTTAAGCCTCAATAAAGCTTG
CCTTGAGTGCTTCAAGTAGTGTGTGCCCGTCTGTTGTGTGACTCTGGTAACTAGAGATCCCTCAGACCCT
TTTAGTCAGTGTGGAAAATCTCTAGCAGTAGTAGTTCATGTCATCTTATTATTCAGTATTTATAACTTGC
AAAGAAATGAATATCAGAGAGTGAGAGGAACTTGTTTATTGCAGCTTATAATGGTTACAAATAAAGCAAT
AGCATCACAAATTTCACAAATAAAGCATTTTTTTCACTGCATTCTAGTTGTGGTTTGTCCAAACTCATCA
ATGTATCTTATCATGTCTGGCTCTAGCTATCCCGCCCCTAACTCCGCCCAGTTCCGCCCATTCTCCGCCC
CATGGCTGACTAATTTTTTTTATTTATGCAGAGGCCGAGGCCGCCTCGGCCTCTGAGCTATTCCAGAAGT
AGTGAGGAGGCTTTTTTGGAGGCCTAGGCTTTTGCGTCGAGACGTACCCAATTCGCCCTATAGTGAGTCG
TATTACGCGCGCTCACTGGCCGTCGTTTTACAACGTCGTGACTGGGAAAACCCTGGCGTTACCCAACTTA
ATCGCCTTGCAGCACATCCCCCTTTCGCCAGCTGGCGTAATAGCGAAGAGGCCCGCACCGATCGCCCTTC
CCAACAGTTGCGCAGCCTGAATGGCGAATGGCGCG
[124 nt withheld, positions 8856-8979]
C
[91 nt withheld, positions 8981-9071]
A
[49 nt withheld, positions 9073-9121]
CCTTTGACGTTGGAGTCCACGTTCTTT
[37 nt withheld, positions 9149-9185]
ACCCTATCTCGGTCTATTCTTTTGATTTATAAGGGATTTTGCCGATTTCGGCCTATTGGTTAAAAAATGA
GCTGATTTAACAAAAATTTAACGCGAATTTTAACAAAATATTAACGTTTACAATTTCC
Features (pLannotate 1.2.2; 35 found; start..end, strand, type, name):
     27..131     +  promoter       AmpR promoter: bla
    132..992     +  CDS            AmpR: β-lactamase; bla; confers resistance to ampicillin, carbenicillin, and related antibiotics
   1163..1751    +  rep_origin     ori: high-copy-number ColE1/pMB1/pBR322/pUC origin of replication
   1934..2026    +  CDS            lacI (fragment): lac repressor; lacI; The lac repressor binds to the lac operator to inhibit transcription in E. coli. This inhibition can be relieved by adding lactose or isopropyl-β-D-thiogalactopyranoside (IPTG).
   2039..2060    +  protein_bind   CAP binding site: CAP binding activates transcription in the presence of cAMP. E. coli catabolite activator protein
   2075..2105    +  promoter       lac promoter: promoter for the E. coli lac operon
   2113..2129    +  protein_bind   lac operator: The lac repressor binds to the lac operator to inhibit transcription in E. coli. This inhibition can be relieved by adding lactose or isopropyl-β-D-thiogalactopyranoside (IPTG). lac repressor encoded by lacI
   2174..2192    +  promoter       T3 promoter: promoter for bacteriophage T3 RNA polymerase
   2220..2441    +  promoter       RSV promoter: Rous sarcoma virus enhancer/promoter
   2448..2628    +  LTR            5' LTR (truncated): truncated 5' long terminal repeat (LTR) from HIV-1
   2672..2797    +  misc_feature   HIV-1 Ψ: packaging signal of human immunodeficiency virus type 1
   2781..3144    +  CDS            HIV-1 gag (fragment): gag protein from human immunodeficiency virus 1; gag
   3239..3575    +  ncRNA          RRE: Accession: RF00036 - HIV Rev response element
   3900..4000    +  CDS            Rev (fragment): human immunodeficiency virus 1 (HIV-1) Rev protein; rev; enhances nuclear export of unspliced and incompletely spliced viral mRNAs
   4019..4136    +  misc_feature   cPPT/CTS: central polypurine tract and central termination sequence of HIV-1
   4156..4179    -  misc_feature   MCS (fragment): pBluescript multiple cloning site
   4183..4693    +  promoter       hPGK promoter: human phosphoglycerate kinase 1 promoter
   4746..4870    +  protein_bind   attR1: mutant version of attR; recombination site for the Gateway® LR reaction LR Clonase™
   4895..4925    +  promoter       lac UV5 promoter: E. coli lac promoter with an "up" mutation
   4950..4978    +  promoter       cat promoter (fragment): promoter of the E. coli cat gene encoding chloramphenicol acetyltransferase
   4979..5638    +  CDS            CmR: chloramphenicol acetyltransferase; cat; confers resistance to chloramphenicol
   5817..5975    +  CDS            ccdA (fragment): CCDA_ECO57 - Also known as H, letA. Experimental evidence at protein level: Swiss-Prot protein existence level 1. Antitoxin component of a type II toxin-antitoxin (TA) system which inhibits the post-segregational killing (PSK) of plasmid-free cells, also referred to as a plasmid addiction system. Binds to and blocks the activity of CcdB; will also remove bound CcdB protein from the CcdB-GyrA complex by forming a CcdA-CcdB complex, a process termed rejuvenation. Functions as a transcriptional corepressor for the ccdAB operon, repression also requires CcdB (By similarity). From Escherichia coli
   5980..6282    +  CDS            ccdB: CCDB_ECOLI - Also known as G, letB, letD. Experimental evidence at protein level: Swiss-Prot protein existence level 1. Toxic component of a type II toxin-antitoxin (TA) system, functioning in plasmid maintainence. Responsible for the post- segregational killing (PSK) of plasmid-free cells, also referred to as a plasmid addiction system. Half-life of over 2 hours. Cell killing by CcdB is accompanied by filamentation, defects in chromosome and plasmid segregation, defects in cell division, formation of anucleate cells, decreased DNA synthesis and plasmid loss. Interferes with the activity of DN
   6326..6450    -  protein_bind   attR2: mutant version of attR; recombination site for the Gateway® LR reaction LR Clonase™
   6481..7069    +  misc_feature   WPRE: woodchuck hepatitis virus posttranscriptional regulatory element
   7125..7455    +  promoter       SV40 promoter: SV40 enhancer and early promoter
   7503..7550    +  promoter       EM7 promoter: synthetic bacterial promoter&nbsp
   7569..7967    +  CDS            BSD: blasticidin S deaminase; Aspergillus terreus BSD; confers resistance to blasticidin
   7984..8052    +  CDS            nef (fragment): NEF_HV1Z2 - Experimental evidence at protein level: Swiss-Prot protein existence level 1. Extracellular Nef protein targets CD4(+) T-lymphocytes for apoptosis by interacting with CXCR4 surface receptors. From Human immunodeficiency virus type 1 group M subtype D (isolate Z2/CDC-Z34) (HIV-1).
   8054..8287    +  LTR            3' LTR (ΔU3): self-inactivating 3' long terminal repeat (LTR) from HIV-1
   8359..8480    +  polyA_signal   SV40 poly(A) signal: SV40 polyadenylation signal
   8499..8634    +  rep_origin     SV40 ori: SV40 origin of replication
   8667..8685    -  promoter       T7 promoter: promoter for bacteriophage T7 RNA polymerase
   8693..8848    +  CDS            lacZα (fragment): LacZα fragment of β-galactosidase; lacZ fragment
   8856..9311    +  rep_origin     f1 ori (sequence partly withheld): f1 bacteriophage origin of replication; arrow indicates direction of (+) strand synthesis
