[The description below was written by a language model from this plasmid's Addgene catalogue record and pLannotate feature annotations shown in this document.]
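Description:
pLenti PGK Blast DEST (w524-1) is an empty third-generation, self-inactivating lentiviral Gateway destination vector of about 9.3 kb, derived from the p156RRL-sinPPT-CMV-GFP-PRE backbone and intended for expressing a gene of interest in mammalian cells. It replicates in E. coli from a high-copy ColE1/pUC-type origin and carries ampicillin resistance on the backbone, along with an f1 origin and an SV40 origin. Because the Gateway cassette contains the ccdB toxin gene together with a chloramphenicol resistance gene, the unrecombined plasmid is also chloramphenicol resistant and has to be maintained in a ccdB-tolerant strain.

The viral genome is transcribed from an RSV promoter fused to a truncated HIV-1 5' LTR, which makes packaging Tat-independent. This is followed by the Ψ packaging signal with a gag fragment, the Rev response element for Rev-dependent nuclear export, and the cPPT/CTS. Internally, the human PGK promoter sits upstream of an attR1–CmR–ccdB–attR2 cassette. An LR recombination with an entry clone swaps this cassette for the chosen open reading frame, and loss of ccdB provides counterselection for recombinants. A WPRE downstream enhances transcript expression. A separate SV40 promoter (with a bacterial EM7 promoter) drives blasticidin S deaminase, allowing blasticidin selection of transduced cells. The cassette ends at a ΔU3 3' LTR, which one of the two near-identical feature tables labels as a truncated 5' LTR, followed by an SV40 polyadenylation signal.

No insert is present. The vector serves as a recipient for building lentiviral constructs that give moderate, constitutive PGK-driven expression with stable integration and drug selection.
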