Addgene plasmid #19065: pLenti PGK Blast DEST (w524-1)
Purpose: (Empty Backbone) 3rd gen lentiviral Gateway destination vector, expression, PGK promoter, Blast
Depositing lab: Eric Campeau & Paul Kaufman. Depositing organization: University of Massachusetts, Worcester. Publication: A versatile viral system for expression and depletion of proteins in mammalian cells. Campeau E, Ruhl VE, Rodier F, Smith CL, Rahmberg BL, Fuss JO, Campisi J, Yaswen P, Cooper PK, Kaufman PD.. PLoS One. 2009 Aug 6;4(8):e6529. 10.1371/journal.pone.0006529 PubMed 19657394.
Backbone
  Vector backbone: p156RRL-sinPPT-CMV-GFP-PRE/Nhe I
  Backbone size (bp): 9313
  Vector type: Mammalian Expression, Lentiviral
  Selectable markers: Blasticidin
Growth in bacteria
  Bacterial resistance: Chloramphenicol and Ampicillin, 25 & 100 μg/mL
  Growth temperature: 37°C
  Growth strain: ccdB Survival
  Growth instructions: Also resistant to Chloramphinecol. DB3.1 or ccDB survival, 37oC
  Copy number: High Copy
Gene/Insert
  Gene/Insert name: None
  Cloning method: Gateway Cloning
  Sequencing primers: 5′ hPGK-F (5'-GTGTTCCGCATTCTGCAAG-3')
Terms and licenses: Academic/Nonprofit Terms; Industry Terms: Not Available to Industry
How to cite: pLenti PGK Blast DEST (w524-1) was a gift from Eric Campeau & Paul Kaufman (Addgene plasmid # 19065 ; http://n2t.net/addgene:19065 ; RRID:Addgene_19065)
