>Addgene plasmid #19065 | pLenti PGK Blast DEST (w524-1) | addgene partial sequence | sequence record 25952 | 19065 with M13pUCfwd
ACTCACTATAGGGCGAATTGGGTACGTCCCTAGGCCTCCAAAAAAGCCTCCTCACTACTTCTGGAATAGC
TCAGAGGCCGAGGCGGCCTCGGCCTCTGCATAAATAAAAAAAATTAGTCAGCCATGGGGCGGAGAATGGG
CGGAACTGGGCGGAGTTAGGGGCGGGATGGGCGGAGTTAGGGGCGGGATAGCTAGAGCCAGACATGATAA
GATACATTGATGAGTTTGGACAAACCACAACTAGAATGCAGTGAAAAAAATGCTTTATTTGTGAAATTTG
TGATGCTATTGCTTTATTTGTAACCATTATAAGCTGCAATAAACAAGTTCCTCTCACTCTCTGATATTCA
TTTCTTTGCAAGTTATAAATACTGAATAATAAGATGACATGAACTACTACTGCTAGAGATTTTCCACACT
GACTAAAAGGGTCTGAGGGATCTCTAGTTACCAGAGTCACACAACAGACGGGCACACACTACTTGAAGCA
CTCAAGGCAAGCTTTATTGAGGCTTAAGCAGTGGGTTCCCTAGTTAGCCAGAGAGCTCCCAGGCTCAGAT
CTGGTCTAACCAGAGAGACCCA
